Addgene plasmid #74896: pEBB COMMD4 Flag
Purpose: Express COMMD4 in mammalian cells
Depositing lab: Ezra Burstein & Colin Duckett. Depositing organization: University of Michigan. Publication: COMMD proteins, a novel family of structural and functional homologs of MURR1. Burstein E, Hoberg JE, Wilkinson AS, Rumble JM, Csomos RA, Komarck CM, Maine GN, Wilkinson JC, Mayo MW, Duckett CS. J Biol Chem. 2005 Jun 10;280(23):22222-32. Epub 2005 Mar 30. 10.1074/jbc.M501928200 PubMed 15799966.
Backbone
  Vector backbone: pEBB
  Backbone size w/o insert (bp): 5350
  Vector type: Mammalian Expression
Growth in bacteria
  Bacterial resistance: Ampicillin, 100 μg/mL
  Growth temperature: 37°C
  Growth strain: DH5alpha
  Copy number: Unknown
Gene/Insert
  Gene/Insert name: COMMD4
  Species: H. sapiens (human)
  Insert size (bp): 600
  GenBank ID: NM_017828
  Entrez Gene: COMMD4
  Promoter: EF-1alpha promoter
  Tag / fusion protein: Flag (C terminal on backbone)
  Cloning method: Restriction Enzyme; 5′ cloning site BamHI (not destroyed); 3′ cloning site NotI (not destroyed)
  Sequencing primers: 5′ CTC AAG CCT CAG ACA GTG G; 3′ GAG GGG TGC AAG GAC CCA G
Terms and licenses: Academic/Nonprofit Terms; Industry Terms: Not Available to Industry
How to cite: pEBB COMMD4 Flag was a gift from Ezra Burstein & Colin Duckett (Addgene plasmid # 74896 ; http://n2t.net/addgene:74896 ; RRID:Addgene_74896)
