[The description below was written by a language model from this plasmid's Addgene catalogue record and pLannotate feature annotations shown in this document.]
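Description:
pEBB COMMD4 Flag is a mammalian expression plasmid built on the pEBB backbone (about 5.35 kb without insert; the full deposited sequence is 5,979 bp) for producing human COMMD4 in transfected mammalian cells. It is propagated in E. coli using a high-copy ColE1/pUC-type origin and is selected with ampicillin through the β-lactamase (AmpR) gene and its own promoter. The backbone also carries an M13 phage origin, which allows single-stranded DNA production. It retains several vestigial bacterial cloning remnants: fragments of lacI, lacZα, rop and the pBR322 bom region, along with a CAP site, lac promoter and lac operator. No mammalian selection marker is annotated, so the plasmid appears suited to transient expression.

The payload is the roughly 600 bp human COMMD4 coding sequence, cloned between BamHI and NotI sites that are both preserved. It lies downstream of the strong constitutive human EF-1α promoter. An SV40 early promoter segment and a short small t antigen fragment sit immediately upstream of the EF-1α element. According to the catalogue entry, a Flag epitope supplied by the backbone is fused to the C terminus of COMMD4, although the feature table does not annotate the tag separately. Downstream of the coding region the annotation detects a G-CSF stem-loop destabilising element, suggesting that the 3′ untranslated region derives from G-CSF sequence. No polyadenylation signal is explicitly annotated.

COMMD4 belongs to the COMM domain family of MURR1 homologs and is annotated as down-regulating NF-κB activation and possibly modulating cullin-RING ubiquitin ligase activity. The Flag tag allows the expressed protein to be detected or immunoprecipitated in studies of these functions.
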