Features (pLannotate 1.2.2; 17 found; start..end, strand, type, name):
      2..94      +  CDS            lacI (fragment): lac repressor; lacI; The lac repressor binds to the lac operator to inhibit transcription in E. coli. This inhibition can be relieved by adding lactose or isopropyl-β-D-thiogalactopyranoside (IPTG).
    107..128     +  protein_bind   CAP binding site: CAP binding activates transcription in the presence of cAMP. E. coli catabolite activator protein
    143..173     +  promoter       lac promoter: promoter for the E. coli lac operon
    181..197     +  protein_bind   lac operator: The lac repressor binds to the lac operator to inhibit transcription in E. coli. This inhibition can be relieved by adding lactose or isopropyl-β-D-thiogalactopyranoside (IPTG). lac repressor encoded by lacI
    252..462     +  promoter       SV40 promoter: SV40 early promoter
    484..550     +  CDS            small t antigen (fragment): SV40 (simian virus 40) small t antigen
    558..1739    +  promoter       EF-1α promoter: strong constitutive promoter for human elongation factor EF-1α
   1794..2390    +  CDS            COMMD4 (sequence partly withheld): COMD4_HUMAN - Experimental evidence at protein level: Swiss-Prot protein existence level 1. May modulate activity of cullin-RING E3 ubiquitin ligase (CRL) complexes (PubMed:21778237). Down-regulates activation of NF- kappa-B. From Homo sapiens (Human).
   2448..2540    +  ncRNA          G-CSF SLDE: Accession: RF00183 - G-CSF factor stem-loop destabilising element (SLDE)
   3109..3266    +  CDS            lacZα (fragment): LacZα fragment of β-galactosidase; lacZ fragment
   3272..3323    -  misc_feature   bom (fragment): basis of mobility region from pBR322
   3342..3722    +  rep_origin     M13 ori (sequence partly withheld): M13 bacteriophage origin of replication; arrow indicates direction of (+) strand synthesis
   3798..3847    -  misc_feature   bom (fragment): basis of mobility region from pBR322
   3949..3984    -  CDS            rop (fragment): Rop protein, which maintains plasmids at low copy number; rop
   4079..4183    +  promoter       AmpR promoter: bla
   4184..5044    +  CDS            AmpR: β-lactamase; bla; confers resistance to ampicillin, carbenicillin, and related antibiotics
   5215..5803    +  rep_origin     ori: high-copy-number ColE1/pMB1/pBR322/pUC origin of replication
>Addgene plasmid #74896 | pEBB COMMD4 Flag | depositor full sequence | sequence record 150706 | pEBB COMMD4 Flag sequence 5979 bps
AGCGCCCAATACGCAAACCGCCTCTCCCCGCGCGTTGGCCGATTCATTAATGCAGCTGGCACGACAGGTT
TCCCGACTGGAAAGCGGGCAGTGAGCGCAACGCAATTAATGTGAGTTAGCTCACTCATTAGGCACCCCAG
GCTTTACACTTTATGCTTCCGGCTCGTATGTTGTGTGGAATTGTGAGCGGATAACAATTTCACACAGGAA
ACAGCTATGACCATGATTACGCCAAGCTTCCAGGCTCCCCAGCAGGCAGAAGTATGCAAAGCATGCATCT
CAATTAGTCAGCAACCATAGTCCCGCCCCTAACTCCGCCCATCCCGCCCCTAACTCCGCCCAGTTCCGCC
CATTCTCCGCCCCATGGCTGACTAATTTTTTTTATTTATGCAGAGGCCGAGGCCGCCTCGGCCTCTGAGC
TATTCCAGAAGTAGTGAGGAGGCTTTTTTGGAGGCCTAGGCTTTTGCAAAAAGCTTTGCAAAGATGGATA
AAGTTTTAAACAGAGAGGAATCTTTGCAGCTAATGGACCTTCTAGGTCTTGAAAGGAGTGGGAATTGGCT
CCGGTGCCCGTCAGTGGGCAGAGCGCACATCGCCCACAGTCCCCGAGAAGTTGGGGGGAGGGGTCGGCAA
TTGAACCGGTGCCTAGAGAAGGTGGCGCGGGGTAAACTGGGAAAGTGATGTCGTGTACTGGCTCCGCCTT
TTTCCCGAGGGTGGGGGAGAACCGTATATAAGTGCAGTAGTCGCCGTGAACGTTCTTTTTCGCAACGGGT
TTGCCGCCAGAACACAGGTAAGTGCCGTGTGTGGTTCCCGCGGGCCTGGCCTCTTTACGGGTTATGGCCC
TTGCGTGCCTTGAATTACTTCCACGCCCCTGGCTGCAGTACGTGATTCTTGATCCCGAGCTTCGGGTTGG
AAGTGGGTGGGAGAGTTCGAGGCCTTGCGCTTAAGGAGCCCCTTCGCCTCGTGCTTGAGTTGAGGCCTGG
CCTGGGCGCTGGGGCCGCCGCGTGCGAATCTGGTGGCACCTTCGCGCCTGTCTCGCTGCTTTCGATAAGT
CTCTAGCCATTTAAAATTTTTGATGACCTGCTGCGACGCTTTTTTTCTGGCAAGATAGTCTTGTAAATGC
GGGCCAAGATCTGCACACTGGTATTTCGGTTTTTGGGGCCGCGGGCGGCGACGGGGCCCGTGCGTCCCAG
CGCACATGTTCGGCGAGGCGGGGCCTGCGAGCGCGGCCACCGAGAATCGGACGGGGGTAGTCTCAAGCTG
GCCGGCCTGCTCTGGTGCCTGGCCTCGCGCCGCCGTGTATCGCCCCGCCCTGGGCGGCAAGGCTGGCCCG
GTCGGCACCAGTTGCGTGAGCGGAAAGATGGCCGCTTCCCGGCCCTGCTGCAGGGAGCTCAAAATGGAGG
ACGCGGCGCTCGGGAGAGCGGGCGGGTGAGTCACCCACACAAAGGAAAAGGGCCTTTCCGTCCTCAGCCG
TCGCTTCATGTGACTCCACGGAGTACCGGGCGCCGTCCAGGCACCTCGATTAGTTCTCGAGCTTTTGGAG
TACGTCGTCTTTAGGTTGGGGGGAGGGGTTTTATGCGATGGAGTTTCCCCACACTGAGTGGGTGGAGACT
GAAGTTAGGCCAGCTTGGCACTTGATGTAATTCTCCTTGGAATTTGCCCTTTTTGAGTTTGGATCTTGGT
TCATTCTCAAGCCTCAGACAGTGGTTCAAAGTTTTTTTCTTCCATTTCAGGTGTCGTGAGGAATTCTCTA
GAGATCCCTCGACCTCGAGATCCATTGTGCTGGATCCGCCACCATGAGGTTCCGGTTCTGTGGTGATCTG
GACTGT
[333 nt withheld, positions 1827-2159]
GTCTGCAGCCTACGCATGAATAGGTTGGCAGGTGTGGGCTGGCGGGTGGACTACACCCTGAGCTCCAGCC
TGCTGCAATCCGTGGAAGAGCCCATGGTGCACCTGCGGCTGGAGGTGGCAGCTGCCCCAGGGACCCCAGC
CCAGCCTGTTGCCATGTCCCTCTCAGCAGACAAGTTCCAGGTCCTCCTGGCAGAACTGAAGCAGGCCCAG
ACCCTGATGAGCTCCCTGGGCGCGGCCGCCGACTACAAAGACGATGACGACAAGTCACTCTGACGGCCGC
GACTCTAGAGTGAGGGTCCCCACCTGGGACCCTTGAGAGTATCAGGTCTCCCACGTGGGAGACAAGAAAT
CCCTGTTTAATATTTAAACAGCAGTGTTCCCCATCTGGGTCCTTGCACCCCTCACTCTGGCCTCAGCCGA
CTGCACAGCGGCCCCTGCATCCCCTTGGCTGTGAGGCCCCTGGACAAGCAGAGGTGGCCAGAGCTGGGAG
GCATGGCCCTGGGGTCCCACGAATTTGCTGGGGAATCTCGTTTTTCTTCTTAAGACTTTTGGGACATGGT
TTGACTCCCGAACATCACCGACGCGTCTCCTGTTTTTCTGGGTGGCCTCGGGACACCTGCCCTGCCCCCA
CGAGGGTCAGGACTGTGACTCTTTTTAGGGCCAGGCAGGTGCCTGGACATTTGCCTTGCTGGACGGGGAC
TGGGGATGTGGGAGGGAGCAGACAGGAGGAATCATGTCAGGCCTGTGTGTGAAAGGAAGCTCCACTGTCA
CCCTCCACCTCTTCACCCCCCACTCACCAGTGTCCCCTCCACTGTCACATTGTAACTGAACTTCAGGATA
ATAAAGTGTTTGCCTCCAAAAAAAAAAAAAAAAAAAAAAAAAAAAAAAAAAAAAAAAAAAAAAAAAAAAA
AAAAAAAAAAAAAAAAAAAAAAAAAAAAAAAAAAAAAGAATTCACTGGCCGTCGTTTTACAACGTCGTGA
CTGGGAAAACCCTGGCGTTACCCAACTTAATCGCCTTGCAGCACATCCCCCTTTCGCCAGCTGGCGTAAT
AGCGAAGAGGCCCGCACCGATCGCCCTTCCCAACAGTTGCGCAGCCTGAATGGCGAATGGCGCCTGATGC
GGTATTTTCTCCTTACGCATCTGTGCGGTATTTCACACCGCATA
[142 nt withheld, positions 3324-3465]
C
[141 nt withheld, positions 3467-3607]
CCTTTGACGTTGGAGTCCACGTTCTTT
[37 nt withheld, positions 3635-3671]
ACCCTATCTCGGGCTATTCTTTTGATTTATAAGGGATTTTGCCGATTTCGGCCTATTGGTTAAAAAATGA
GCTGATTTAACAAAAATTTAACGCGAATTTTAACAAAATATTAACGTTTACAATTTTATGGTGCACTCTC
AGTACAATCTGCTCTGATGCCGCATAGTTAAGCCAGCCCCGACACCCGCCAACACCCGCTGACGCGCCCT
GACGGGCTTGTCTGCTCCCGGCATCCGCTTACAGACAAGCTGTGACCGTCTCCGGGAGCTGCATGTGTCA
GAGGTTTTCACCGTCATCACCGAAACGCGCGAGACGAAAGGGCCTCGTGATACGCCTATTTTTATAGGTT
AATGTCATGATAATAATGGTTTCTTAGACGTCAGGTGGCACTTTTCGGGGAAATGTGCGCGGAACCCCTA
TTTGTTTATTTTTCTAAATACATTCAAATATGTATCCGCTCATGAGACAATAACCCTGATAAATGCTTCA
ATAATATTGAAAAAGGAAGAGTATGAGTATTCAACATTTCCGTGTCGCCCTTATTCCCTTTTTTGCGGCA
TTTTGCCTTCCTGTTTTTGCTCACCCAGAAACGCTGGTGAAAGTAAAAGATGCTGAAGATCAGTTGGGTG
CACGAGTGGGTTACATCGAACTGGATCTCAACAGCGGTAAGATCCTTGAGAGTTTTCGCCCCGAAGAACG
TTTTCCAATGATGAGCACTTTTAAAGTTCTGCTATGTGGCGCGGTATTATCCCGTATTGACGCCGGGCAA
GAGCAACTCGGTCGCCGCATACACTATTCTCAGAATGACTTGGTTGAGTACTCACCAGTCACAGAAAAGC
ATCTTACGGATGGCATGACAGTAAGAGAATTATGCAGTGCTGCCATAACCATGAGTGATAACACTGCGGC
CAACTTACTTCTGACAACGATCGGAGGACCGAAGGAGCTAACCGCTTTTTTGCACAACATGGGGGATCAT
GTAACTCGCCTTGATCGTTGGGAACCGGAGCTGAATGAAGCCATACCAAACGACGAGCGTGACACCACGA
TGCCTGTAGCAATGGCAACAACGTTGCGCAAACTATTAACTGGCGAACTACTTACTCTAGCTTCCCGGCA
ACAATTAATAGACTGGATGGAGGCGGATAAAGTTGCAGGACCACTTCTGCGCTCGGCCCTTCCGGCTGGC
TGGTTTATTGCTGATAAATCTGGAGCCGGTGAGCGTGGGTCTCGCGGTATCATTGCAGCACTGGGGCCAG
ATGGTAAGCCCTCCCGTATCGTAGTTATCTACACGACGGGGAGTCAGGCAACTATGGATGAACGAAATAG
ACAGATCGCTGAGATAGGTGCCTCACTGATTAAGCATTGGTAACTGTCAGACCAAGTTTACTCATATATA
CTTTAGATTGATTTAAAACTTCATTTTTAATTTAAAAGGATCTAGGTGAAGATCCTTTTTGATAATCTCA
TGACCAAAATCCCTTAACGTGAGTTTTCGTTCCACTGAGCGTCAGACCCCGTAGAAAAGATCAAAGGATC
TTCTTGAGATCCTTTTTTTCTGCGCGTAATCTGCTGCTTGCAAACAAAAAAACCACCGCTACCAGCGGTG
GTTTGTTTGCCGGATCAAGAGCTACCAACTCTTTTTCCGAAGGTAACTGGCTTCAGCAGAGCGCAGATAC
CAAATACTGTCCTTCTAGTGTAGCCGTAGTTAGGCCACCACTTCAAGAACTCTGTAGCACCGCCTACATA
CCTCGCTCTGCTAATCCTGTTACCAGTGGCTGCTGCCAGTGGCGATAAGTCGTGTCTTACCGGGTTGGAC
TCAAGACGATAGTTACCGGATAAGGCGCAGCGGTCGGGCTGAACGGGGGGTTCGTGCACACAGCCCAGCT
TGGAGCGAACGACCTACACCGAACTGAGATACCTACAGCGTGAGCTATGAGAAAGCGCCACGCTTCCCGA
AGGGAGAAAGGCGGACAGGTATCCGGTAAGCGGCAGGGTCGGAACAGGAGAGCGCACGAGGGAGCTTCCA
GGGGGAAACGCCTGGTATCTTTATAGTCCTGTCGGGTTTCGCCACCTCTGACTTGAGCGTCGATTTTTGT
GATGCTCGTCAGGGGGGCGGAGCCTATGGAAAAACGCCAGCAACGCGGCCTTTTTACGGTTCCTGGCCTT
TTGCTGGCCTTTTGCTCACATGTTCTTTCCTGCGTTATCCCCTGATTCTGTGGATAACCGTATTACCGCC
TTTGAGTGAGCTGATACCGCTCGCCGCAGCCGAACGACCGAGCGCAGCGAGTCAGTGAGCGAGGAAGC
