>Addgene plasmid #74896 | pEBB COMMD4 Flag | addgene partial sequence | sequence record 148865 | EF1a-F 5'-TCAAGCCTCAGACAGTGGTTC-3'
TTTCAGGTGTCGTGAGGAATTCTCTAGAGATCCCTCGACCTCGAGATCCATTGTGCTGGATCCGCCACCA
TGAGGTTCCGGTTCTGTGGTGATCTGGACTGT
[333 nt withheld, positions 103-435]
GTCTGCAGCCTACGCATGAATAGGTTGGCAGGTGTGGGCTGGCGGGTGGACTACACCCTGAGCTCCAGCC
TGCTGCAATCCGTGGAAGAGCCCATGGTGCACCTGCGGCTGGAGGTGGCAGCTGCCCCAGGGACCCCAGC
CCAGCCTGTTGCCATGTCCCTCTCAGCAGACAAGTTCCAGGTCCTCCTGGCAGAACTGAAGCAGGCCCAG
ACCCTGATGAGCTCCCTGGGCGCGGCCGCCGACTACAAAGACGATGACGACAAGTCACTCTGACGGCCGC
GACTCTAGAGTGAGGGTCCCCACCTGGGACCCTTGAGAGTATCAGGTCTCCCACGTGGGAGACAAGAAAT
CCCTGTTTAATATTTAAACAGCAGTGTTCCCCATCTGGGTCCTTGCACCCCTCACTCTGGCCTCAGCCGA
CTGCACAGCGGCCCCTGCATCCCCTTGGCTGTGAGGCCCCTGGACAAGCAGAGGTGGCCAGAGCTGGGAG
GCATGGCCCTGGGGTCCCACGAATTTGCTGGGGAATCTCGTTT
