>Addgene plasmid #74896 | pEBB COMMD4 Flag | addgene partial sequence | sequence record 148867 | F1ori-R 5'-AGGGAAGAAAGCGAAAGGAG-3'
[88 nt withheld, positions 1-88]
TATGCGGTGTGAAATACCGCACAGATGCGTAAGGAGAAAATACCGCATCAGGCGCCATTCGCCATTCAGG
CTGCGCAACTGTTGGGAAGGGCGATCGGTGCGGGCCTCTTCGCTATTACGCCAGCTGGCGAAAGGGGGAT
GTGCTGCAAGGCGATTAAGTTGGGTAACGCCAGGGTTTTCCCAGTCACGACGTTGTAAAACGACGGCCAG
TGAATTCGGTTTTTTTTTTTTTTTTTTTTTTTTTTTTTTTTTTTTTTTTTTTTTTTTTTTTTTTTTTTTT
TTTTTTTTTTTTTTTTTTTTTTT
